>Addgene plasmid #19053 | pEGFP C3-Lats1 | addgene full sequence | sequence record 354444 | Addgene NGS Result
GTATGTAGGCGGTGCTACAGAGTTCTTGAAGTGGTGGCCTAACTACGGCTACACTAGAAGAACAGTATTT
GGTATCTGCGCTCTGCTGAAGCCAGTTACCTTCGGAAAAAGAGTTGGTAGCTCTTGATCCGGCAAACAAA
CCACCGCTGGTAGCGGTGGTTTTTTTGTTTGCAAGCAGCAGATTACGCGCAGAAAAAAAGGATCTCAAGA
AGATCCTTTGATCTTTTCTACGGGGTCTGACGCTCAGTGGAACGAAAACTCACGTTAAGGGATTTTGGTC
ATGAGATTATCAAAAAGGATCTTCACCTAGATCCTTTTAAATTAAAAATGAAGTTTTAAATCAATCTAAA
GTATATATGAGTAACCTGAGGCTATGGCAGGGCCTGCCGCCCCGACGTTGGCTGCGAGCCCTGGGCCTTC
ACCCGAACTTGGGGGGTGGGGTGGGGAAAAGGAAGAAACGCGGGCGTATTGGCCCCAATGGGGTCTCGGT
GGGGTATCGACAGAGTGCCAGCCCTGGGACCGAACCCCGCGTTTATGAACAAACGACCCAACACCGTGCG
TTTTATTCTGTCTTTTTATTGCCGTCATAGCGCGGGTTCCTTCCGGTATTGTCTCCTTCCGTGTTTCAGT
TAGCCTCCCCCTAGGGTGGGCGAAGAACTCCAGCATGAGATCCCCGCGCTGGAGGATCATCCAGCCGGCG
TCCCGGAAAACGATTCCGAAGCCCAACCTTTCATAGAAGGCGGCGGTGGAATCGAAATCTCGTGATGGCA
GGTTGGGCGTCGCTTGGTCGGTCATTTCGAACCCCAGAGTCCCGCTCAGAAGAACTCGTCAAGAAGGCGA
TAGAAGGCGATGCGCTGCGAATCGGGAGCGGCGATACCGTAAAGCACGAGGAAGCGGTCAGCCCATTCGC
CGCCAAGCTCTTCAGCAATATCACGGGTAGCCAACGCTATGTCCTGATAGCGGTCCGCCACACCCAGCCG
GCCACAGTCGATGAATCCAGAAAAGCGGCCATTTTCCACCATGATATTCGGCAAGCAGGCATCGCCATGG
GTCACGACGAGATCCTCGCCGTCGGGCATGCTCGCCTTGAGCCTGGCGAACAGTTCGGCTGGCGCGAGCC
CCTGATGCTCTTCGTCCAGATCATCCTGATCGACAAGACCGGCTTCCATCCGAGTACGTGCTCGCTCGAT
GCGATGTTTCGCTTGGTGGTCGAATGGGCAGGTAGCCGGATCAAGCGTATGCAGCCGCCGCATTGCATCA
GCCATGATGGATACTTTCTCGGCAGGAGCAAGGTGAGATGACAGGAGATCCTGCCCCGGCACTTCGCCCA
ATAGCAGCCAGTCCCTTCCCGCTTCAGTGACAACGTCGAGCACAGCTGCGCAAGGAACGCCCGTCGTGGC
CAGCCACGATAGCCGCGCTGCCTCGTCTTGCAGTTCATTCAGGGCACCGGACAGGTCGGTCTTGACAAAA
AGAACCGGGCGCCCCTGCGCTGACAGCCGGAACACGGCGGCATCAGAGCAGCCGATTGTCTGTTGTGCCC
AGTCATAGCCGAATAGCCTCTCCACCCAAGCGGCCGGAGAACCTGCGTGCAATCCATCTTGTTCAATCAT
GCGAAACGATCCTCATCCTGTCTCTTGATCGATCTTTGCAAAAGCCTAGGCCTCCAAAAAAGCCTCCTCA
CTACTTCTGGAATAGCTCAGAGGCCGAGGCGGCCTCGGCCTCTGCATAAATAAAAAAAATTAGTCAGCCA
TGGGGCGGAGAATGGGCGGAACTGGGCGGAGTTAGGGGCGGGATGGGCGGAGTTAGGGGCGGGACTATGG
TTGCTGACTAATTGAGATGCATGCTTTGCATACTTCTGCCTGCTGGGGAGCCTGGGGACTTTCCACACCT
GGTTGCTGACTAATTGAGATGCATGCTTTGCATACTTCTGCCTGCTGGGGAGCCTGGGGACTTTCCACAC
CCTAACTGACACACATTCCACAGCTGGTTCTTTCCGCCTCAGGACTCTTCCTTTTTCAATATTATTGAAG
CATTTATCAGGGTTATTGTCTCATGAGCGGATACATATTTGAATGTATTTAGAAAAATAAACAAATAGGG
GTTCCGCGCACATTTCCCCGAAAAGTGCCACCTG
[124 nt withheld, positions 2135-2258]
C
[91 nt withheld, positions 2260-2350]
A
[49 nt withheld, positions 2352-2400]
CCTTTGACGTTGGAGTCCACGTTCTTT
[37 nt withheld, positions 2428-2464]
ACCCTATCTCGGTCTATTCTTTTGATTTATAAGGGATTTTGCCGATTTCGGCCTATTGGTTAAAAAATGA
GCTGATTTAACAAAAATTTAACGCGAATTTTAACAAAATATTAACGCTTACAATTTACGCGTTAAGATAC
ATTGATGAGTTTGGACAAACCACAACTAGAATGCAGTGAAAAAAATGCTTTATTTGTGAAATTTGTGATG
CTATTGCTTTATTTGTAACCATTATAAGCTGCAATAAACAAGTTAACAACAACAATTGCATTCATTTTAT
GTTTCAGGTTCAGGGGGAGGTGTGGGAGGTTTTTTAAAGCAAGTAAAACCTCTACAAATGTGGTATGGCT
GATTATGATCAGTTATCTAGAGGATCTACTAGTCATATGGATAGAAGAAGATCTAGAAACATATACTAGA
TCGCGATTTTTAATCTCTGAGCCTGTGTTTTGATCATCTTCATCCAACTGCTGCTCTGAGCCTTGTGAAT
TAATGTATTCATATTCAATAGGCTTCGGATAATTATATGGGTAGCCATTGTCATCAAAAAACCTTCGGAA
GGTAAATTCATAGAATGCATGTTCAGGATGCTTTCCATTTTTATACCATCCATTGAGAGTGTCATTTACA
TTTTCTTCCTCGTTATCATCACTCCATAATTTATCAGGATCAACAGGATCAAAATTTGATGTATCTGTTG
GGTGTGTGATTTTAGGAATGTATGAAGCAGACTGCTGTCTCAGGTCACTGGAGAAATCAATTGTTTTAAA
AAATGGATGAGCTTTTATTTCATCAGCACCATTCTTGCCTAAGCGATCTTCGGGTCCTCGGCAAAGTTTA
ATAATAAGATCAGAAGCTTCAGGACTGAGTTTAGCTTGTGGTGGAATGTGAAGAGATGTTTGCCAGTTGA
TAACCTTCATTTGTGTTTCTAATGGTGTTTGTGCCAAGAAAGGAGGTTGTCCCACCAACATTTCAAAAAG
AATAACACCAACACTCCACCAATCACACAACTGTGTGTATCCTGTTCGTAGCAACACTTCAGGTGCAATA
TAATTGGGAGTCCCAACCAAAGAATGTGCTAGACATCGCTGGTGCTGGCGTGCAGCTCTCCGCTCTAATG
GCTTCAGTCTGTCTCCACATCGACAGCTTGAGGGATCCCCCCATTCATTACTGAAATCCATGCTATCTTG
CCGTGGATGGTCACCACTCTGATAGTACTTAGAATCGTGTGTCCATCTGAAGCCAGTGCAGAGGCCAAAG
TCAGTCAATTTAATATGACCATCACGATCAATCAAAATATTATCAGGTTTAATATCTCTATGAATAAAAC
CCATTTTATGAACACTTTCAACTGCACAGGTAAGTTCTGCTATGTAGAATCGTGCCAGACTTTCTGGAAA
GATGCCCATTCTAATTAATAGGCTCATCATATCACCCCCAGGAATGTAGTCCATTACAAAGTATAAATTG
TCCTTATCTTGGAATGAATAATATAGACGAACTACCCATTCATTGTCAGCTTCAGCCAGGATATCTCTCT
CAGCCTTAACATGAGCGACTTGATTTCGAAGAAGAACATCTTTCTTTCGAAGAGTTTTTGTTGCATACAA
AGCCTTAGTATCTACTTTTCTTGCTAGACAGACTTCACCAAATGCTCCTATTCCTAGTGTCTTTATCTTC
ACAAACATAGACTTGTCCATTTTAGCCCTTTTAAGACGGATGTAATTAGATTCTTTTTGGCAAAGCATCT
TTCTCATTTGATCCTGGGCATCTTGAGATAATCCAACCCGCATCATTTCATTCTCTAATTGTTTTTTACG
ATGTAGACGCTGCTGATGAGATTTGAGTACATTTTCTACATGTTGCTCCATAAAGAATTTAAATGCTTGA
GGAGAATAACTTTGAATACGAGATTCCCTTCGCTCTTCATCTTTCTTGTTTTTCCTAACAGTAATAGGTG
AAGTTGTAATCTGTTTCTTTTCTTTATCCCCACTATCAACATTTTCATAACTCTTTTCACTCTCATCTTC
CTTGGGCAAGCTTGGCTGATCCTCTTTGCTAGGCTTACTGATTGACTCGTATGGAGGAACAGATGGGTTT
TGGTGCAGCAGATGTTTTGGGTAGGGTGGTGGTGGTCCTTGATAGTTTGGAGCTTCAGCAACAGGTGGCA
TCACAGTCACATTTGAAGCGGTTCCCTCAGGAAAAGGACTGGGTTGAACAGTTTGAATTGGCTGTGGTAT
CCAAGAAGGGTGTGTAGGTGCTAAAGCAGTCTGTAGCTCTGGTTTTAATACACGCATACTTTTCACAGGC
TGTTGAATAGGAGCTGGTGTAATTGCAGTGACTGTTGTAGCGGAAGGCTGAGAATTAGCAGAGTGACTTG
CTCTATTTCCTAATGGGTTATTAAAAGAATTTGACCTCACTGGTATGTTAGGTTGCCATGTAGGGATTTC
ATGCCCACTGCTCGGGGATGACTGGGCTGGAGCAGAAGATGACTGAGGCCAATTTGTTTGCAGTCCAGGT
ACACTAATGTTATATAGTTCCATGTTATGACTATTTCTGTTTGGCACCATCATAGACTGAGGAATACTTC
CATTTGTATATGACGAAGGAGCAGCAGATCCCCCTGTTTGTAAAGCAGAAGGGCTTTGTCCATTAGCTGC
TGTCAGAGGATATGGAGGTGGTGGCTGCCGATTCACAGTGCCAGCAGGGACAACATTTTGGTGTATCATG
AAATCAGTTTGTCCAGTACCATTCTGCATTCCAGGTCTCCCTGATGGAAAGTTAAATTTGCTAGAACTCT
GCATGATGATTGGTTGTCTGCCAACAGGAACAGAACTAATGCCTCTCTGTCCTTGATTAGGAGGATTCAT
GGGGGAAGTGTTGAGAGGTGGTGGAGGATAGCCCTCTTGCCATGCCCCAGGTGGGACAGGAGAGATTCGG
GAGATTACGTATTCCATGTTTCCAGAATAGCGCTTTGTTTGAGAGTTTGGTTCCCATGAAGGGGGAGGTG
GAGTTGTACCTCTTGGAGGGGGAGTCTGGCCTCTTGGAGGTGGTGGAGGAGTAACACTCCTTACTTGAGG
TGGTGGTGGGGGGTTCACTCTCTGTCCGTTGCTAGGGTGAGCTTGAACAAATGCTGATATACCAGATCCA
GACAAAGGTCTTCCTACATCTGTCTGTGAGTTGGGACTCTCAGAATGATAGGCCACACTTTCTCCTAGTG
GCGGGCCATGCCTCTGAGGAACTAAGGATTCTTTAGAACCTTTCCAGCTCTGTTTGCGGTTAACTGATTG
CTGCACATTCCCTGGTTTCATGCTGGCATTAATAGGTCTGGCAGCTGCTGCAGCCATCTGCTCTCGTCGA
GGATCTTGGTAACTCATTTTACTAATGAATTCAATTGCTGCTTCTATACTTCTGTTGTTAGTTTTCTGAA
GAGCTTGTATAACCATATCCTCATCAAATCCAGCAGCTTGCAAGTCTTGAAGCATTTGTGGATTAACTTC
TGAAGTACTCCGAGAAGAATTTGTTTCATTTGCAAATGGAAGCAGAGAGTTTCGAATTTCCTGCAAGGCT
TTATGATGCGTCCCAAATTTGGGTGGATTTCTGACTTGTCGAGGATCTTCGGTTGACATTTTACTCATGT
TATGCTCAGCCTTAGCAGCATCAGATGGTTTAGATAAATTCCTAAGGGATTCCCGAATTTCTTGTAACAT
TTGCCGGCTACTGACAGTATAGTTACTGGCAGGAAAGGTCTTAGGCCTCATTTGTCTATATCCTTCTGGC
TTTTCACTCCTCTTCATTGGTACCGTCGACTGCAGAATTCGAAGCTTGAGCTCGAGATCTGAGTACTTGT
ACAGCTCGTCCATGCCGAGAGTGATCCCGGCGGCGGTCACGAACTCCAGCAGGACCATGTGATCGCGCTT
CTCGTTGGGGTCTTTGCTCAGGGCGGACTGGGTGCTCAGGTAGTGGTTGTCGGGCAGCAGCACGGGGCCG
TCGCCGATGGGGGTGTTCTGCTGGTAGTGGTCGGCGAGCTGCACGCTGCCGTCCTCGATGTTGTGGCGGA
TCTTGAAGTTCACCTTGATGCCGTTCTTCTGCTTGTCGGCCATGATATAGACGTTGTGGCTGTTGTAGTT
GTACTCCAGCTTGTGCCCCAGGATGTTGCCGTCCTCCTTGAAGTCGATGCCCTTCAGCTCGATGCGGTTC
ACCAGGGTGTCGCCCTCGAACTTCACCTCGGCGCGGGTCTTGTAGTTGCCGTCGTCCTTGAAGAAGATGG
TGCGCTCCTGGACGTAGCCTTCGGGCATGGCGGACTTGAAGAAGTCGTGCTGCTTCATGTGGTCGGGGTA
GCGGCTGAAGCACTGCACGCCGTAGGTCAGGGTGGTCACGAGGGTGGGCCAGGGCACGGGCAGCTTGCCG
GTGGTGCAGATGAACTTCAGGGTCAGCTTGCCGTAGGTGGCATCGCCCTCGCCCTCGCCGGACACGCTGA
ACTTGTGGCCGTTTACGTCGCCGTCCAGCTCGACCAGGATGGGCACCACCCCGGTGAACAGCTCCTCGCC
CTTGCTCACCATGGTGGCGACCGGTAGCGCTAGCGGATCTGACGGTTCACTAAACCAGCTCTGCTTATAT
AGACCTCCCACCGTACACGCCTACCGCCCATTTGCGTCAATGGGGCGGAGTTGTTACGACATTTTGGAAA
GTCCCGTTGATTTTGGTGCCAAAACAAACTCCCATTGACGTCAATGGGGTGGAGACTTGGAAATCCCCGT
GAGTCAAACCGCTATCCACGCCCATTGATGTACTGCCAAAACCGCATCACCATGGTAATAGCGATGACTA
ATACGTAGATGTACTGCCAAGTAGGAAAGTCCCATAAGGTCATGTACTGGGCATAATGCCAGGCGGGCCA
TTTACCGTCATTGACGTCAATAGGGGGCGTACTTGGCATATGATACACTTGATGTACTGCCAAGTGGGCA
GTTTACCGTAAATACTCCACCCATTGACGTCAATGGAAAGTCCCTATTGGCGTTACTATGGGAACATACG
TCATTATTGACGTCAATGGGCGGGGGTCGTTGGGCGGTCAGCCAGGCGGGCCATTTACCGTAAGTTATGT
AACGCGGAACTCCATATATGGGCTATGAACTAATGACCCCGTAATTGATTACTATTAATAACTAATGCAT
GGCGGTAATACGGTTATCCACAGAATCAGGGGATAACGCAGGAAAGAACATGTGAGCAAAAGGCCAGCAA
AAGGCCAGGAACCGTAAAAAGGCCGCGTTGCTGGCGTTTTTCCATAGGCTCCGCCCCCCTGACGAGCATC
ACAAAAATCGACGCTCAAGTCAGAGGTGGCGAAACCCGACAGGACTATAAAGATACCAGGCGTTTCCCCC
TGGAAGCTCCCTCGTGCGCTCTCCTGTTCCGACCCTGCCGCTTACCGGATACCTGTCCGCCTTTCTCCCT
TCGGGAAGCGTGGCGCTTTCTCATAGCTCACGCTGTAGGTATCTCAGTTCGGTGTAGGTCGTTCGCTCCA
AGCTGGGCTGTGTGCACGAACCCCCCGTTCAGCCCGACCGCTGCGCCTTATCCGGTAACTATCGTCTTGA
GTCCAACCCGGTAAGACACGACTTATCGCCACTGGCAGCAGCCACTGGTAACAGGATTAGCAGAGCGAG
Features (pLannotate 1.2.2; 15 found; start..end, strand, type, name):
    430..446     +  polyA_signal   bGH poly(A) signal (fragment): bovine growth hormone polyadenylation signal
    537..584     -  polyA_signal   HSV TK poly(A) signal: herpes simplex virus thymidine kinase polyadenylation signal (Cole and Stacy, 1985)
    643..795     -  CDS            ble (fragment): BLE_KLEPN - Experimental evidence at protein level: Swiss-Prot protein existence level 1. Binding protein with a strong affinity to the bleomycin family of antibiotics. Binds to CL990; an antimitotic-antibiotic compound. From Klebsiella pneumoniae.
    816..1610    -  CDS            NeoR/KanR: aminoglycoside phosphotransferase from Tn5; aph(3')-II (or nptII); confers resistance to neomycin, kanamycin, and G418 (Geneticin®)
   1645..2002    -  promoter       SV40 promoter: SV40 enhancer and early promoter
   2004..2108    -  promoter       AmpR promoter: bla
   2135..2563    +  rep_origin     f1 ori (sequence partly withheld): f1 bacteriophage origin of replication; arrow indicates direction of (+) strand synthesis
   2597..2718    -  polyA_signal   SV40 poly(A) signal: SV40 polyadenylation signal
   2741..2825    -  CDS            large T antigen (fragment): large T antigen from SV40 (simian virus 40)
   2872..6261    -  CDS            LATS1: LATS1_HUMAN - Also known as WARTS From Homo sapiens (Human).
   6263..6308    -  misc_feature   MCS (fragment): multiple cloning site
   6310..7026    -  CDS            EGFP: EGFP is a basic (constitutively fluorescent) green fluorescent protein published in 1996, derived from Aequorea victoria. It is reported to be a rapidly-maturing weak dimer with moderate acid sensitivity.
   7071..7274    -  promoter       CMV promoter: human cytomegalovirus (CMV) immediate early promoter
   7275..7578    -  enhancer       CMV enhancer: human cytomegalovirus immediate early enhancer
   7753..208     -  rep_origin     ori (across the origin): high-copy-number ColE1/pMB1/pBR322/pUC origin of replication
