[The description below was written by a language model from this plasmid's Addgene catalogue record and pLannotate feature annotations shown in this document.]
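Description:
pEGFP C3-Lats1 is a mammalian expression plasmid built on the Clontech pEGFP-C3 backbone that produces human large tumor suppressor kinase 1 (LATS1, also known as WARTS) fused at its N terminus to EGFP. The roughly 3.4 kb LATS1 coding sequence was inserted between the KpnI and XbaI sites of the multiple cloning site, directly downstream of EGFP. A single transcript driven by the human cytomegalovirus immediate-early enhancer and promoter therefore encodes the EGFP-LATS1 fusion, and it is terminated by the SV40 polyadenylation signal. The full sequenced construct is about 8.1 kb.

The plasmid replicates in E. coli from a high-copy ColE1/pUC-type origin and also carries an f1 origin for single-stranded DNA production. One Tn5 aminoglycoside phosphotransferase gene (NeoR/KanR) serves both hosts. A bacterial bla-type promoter drives it to give kanamycin resistance, while the adjacent SV40 enhancer/early promoter and the HSV TK polyadenylation signal allow G418 selection of stably transfected mammalian cells. The short ble, large T antigen and bGH poly(A) hits in the annotation are fragments and probably backbone remnants, not functional elements.

The insert is catalogued as an "N mutant" of Lats1, but the only change the record specifies is an S1111L substitution, and the depositor states that its functional consequence is unknown. The construct suits fluorescent visualisation and overexpression of LATS1 in cultured mammalian cells. It comes from a study of how the Mst2 and Lats kinases regulate the apoptotic function of the Yes kinase-associated protein YAP.
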