Addgene plasmid #19053: pEGFP C3-Lats1
Depositing lab: Marius Sudol. Depositing organization: Geisinger Health Center. Publication: Mst2 and Lats kinases regulate apoptotic function of Yes kinase-associated protein (YAP). Oka T, Mazack V, Sudol M. J Biol Chem. 2008 Oct 10;283(41):27534-27546. doi: 10.1074/jbc.M804380200. Epub 2008 Jul 17. PubMed 18640976.
Backbone
  Vector backbone: pEGFP-C3
  Backbone manufacturer: Clontech
  Backbone size w/o insert (bp): 4700
  Vector type: Mammalian Expression
  Selectable markers: Neomycin (select with G418)
Growth in bacteria
  Bacterial resistance: Kanamycin, 50 μg/mL
  Growth temperature: 37°C
  Growth strain: DH5alpha
  Copy number: High Copy
Gene/Insert
  Gene/Insert name: Large tumor suppressor kinase 1, N mutant (alt name: Lats1, N-mutant)
  Species: H. sapiens (human)
  Insert size (bp): 3393
  Mutation: **
  GenBank ID: NM_004690
  Entrez Gene: LATS1 (a.k.a. WARTS, wts)
  Tag / fusion protein: EGFP (N terminal on backbone)
  Cloning method: Restriction Enzyme; 5′ cloning site KpnI (unknown if destroyed); 3′ cloning site XbaI (unknown if destroyed)
  Sequencing primers: 5′ N/A
Terms and licenses: Academic/Nonprofit Terms; Industry Terms: Not Available to Industry
Depositor comments: ** S1111L mutation is present in Lats1. It is not known whether this has any functional consequence.
How to cite: pEGFP C3-Lats1 was a gift from Marius Sudol (Addgene plasmid # 19053 ; http://n2t.net/addgene:19053 ; RRID:Addgene_19053)
